>Addgene plasmid #127128 | pLENTI_RPS3 | depositor full sequence | sequence record 243163 | pLENTI_RPS3 sequence 8298 bps
GTCGACGGATCGGGAGATCTCCCGATCCCCTATGGTGCACTCTCAGTACAATCTGCTCTGATGCCGCATA
GTTAAGCCAGTATCTGCTCCCTGCTTGTGTGTTGGAGGTCGCTGAGTAGTGCGCGAGCAAAATTTAAGCT
ACAACAAGGCAAGGCTTGACCGACAATTGCATGAAGAATCTGCTTAGGGTTAGGCGTTTTGCGCTGCTTC
GCGATGTACGGGCCAGATATCGCGTTGACATTGATTATTGACTAGTTATTAATAGTAATCAATTACGGGG
TCATTAGTTCATAGCCCATATATGGAGTTCCGCGTTACATAACTTACGGTAAATGGCCCGCCTGGCTGAC
CGCCCAACGACCCCCGCCCATTGACGTCAATAATGACGTATGTTCCCATAGTAACGCCAATAGGGACTTT
CCATTGACGTCAATGGGTGGAGTATTTACGGTAAACTGCCCACTTGGCAGTACATCAAGTGTATCATATG
CCAAGTACGCCCCCTATTGACGTCAATGACGGTAAATGGCCCGCCTGGCATTATGCCCAGTACATGACCT
TATGGGACTTTCCTACTTGGCAGTACATCTACGTATTAGTCATCGCTATTACCATGGTGATGCGGTTTTG
GCAGTACATCAATGGGCGTGGATAGCGGTTTGACTCACGGGGATTTCCAAGTCTCCACCCCATTGACGTC
AATGGGAGTTTGTTTTGGCACCAAAATCAACGGGACTTTCCAAAATGTCGTAACAACTCCGCCCCATTGA
CGCAAATGGGCGGTAGGCGTGTACGGTGGGAGGTCTATATAAGCAGCGCGTTTTGCCTGTACTGGGTCTC
TCTGGTTAGACCAGATCTGAGCCTGGGAGCTCTCTGGCTAACTAGGGAACCCACTGCTTAAGCCTCAATA
AAGCTTGCCTTGAGTGCTTCAAGTAGTGTGTGCCCGTCTGTTGTGTGACTCTGGTAACTAGAGATCCCTC
AGACCCTTTTAGTCAGTGTGGAAAATCTCTAGCAGTGGCGCCCGAACAGGGACTTGAAAGCGAAAGGGAA
ACCAGAGGAGCTCTCTCGACGCAGGACTCGGCTTGCTGAAGCGCGCACGGCAAGAGGCGAGGGGCGGCGA
CTGGTGAGTACGCCAAAAATTTTGACTAGCGGAGGCTAGAAGGAGAGAGATGGGTGCGAGAGCGTCAGTA
TTAAGCGGGGGAGAATTAGATCGCGATGGGAAAAAATTCGGTTAAGGCCAGGGGGAAAGAAAAAATATAA
ATTAAAACATATAGTATGGGCAAGCAGGGAGCTAGAACGATTCGCAGTTAATCCTGGCCTGTTAGAAACA
TCAGAAGGCTGTAGACAAATACTGGGACAGCTACAACCATCCCTTCAGACAGGATCAGAAGAACTTAGAT
CATTATATAATACAGTAGCAACCCTCTATTGTGTGCATCAAAGGATAGAGATAAAAGACACCAAGGAAGC
TTTAGACAAGATAGAGGAAGAGCAAAACAAAAGTAAGACCACCGCACAGCAAGCGGCCGGCCGCTGATCT
TCAGACCTGGAGGAGGAGATATGAGGGACAATTGGAGAAGTGAATTATATAAATATAAAGTAGTAAAAAT
TGAACCATTAGGAGTAGCACCCACCAAGGCAAAGAGAAGAGTGGTGCAGAGAGAAAAAAGAGCAGTGGGA
ATAGGAGCTTTGTTCCTTGGGTTCTTGGGAGCAGCAGGAAGCACTATGGGCGCAGCGTCAATGACGCTGA
CGGTACAGGCCAGACAATTATTGTCTGGTATAGTGCAGCAGCAGAACAATTTGCTGAGGGCTATTGAGGC
GCAACAGCATCTGTTGCAACTCACAGTCTGGGGCATCAAGCAGCTCCAGGCAAGAATCCTGGCTGTGGAA
AGATACCTAAAGGATCAACAGCTCCTGGGGATTTGGGGTTGCTCTGGAAAACTCATTTGCACCACTGCTG
TGCCTTGGAATGCTAGTTGGAGTAATAAATCTCTGGAACAGATTTGGAATCACACGACCTGGATGGAGTG
GGACAGAGAAATTAACAATTACACAAGCTTAATACACTCCTTAATTGAAGAATCGCAAAACCAGCAAGAA
AAGAATGAACAAGAATTATTGGAATTAGATAAATGGGCAAGTTTGTGGAATTGGTTTAACATAACAAATT
GGCTGTGGTATATAAAATTATTCATAATGATAGTAGGAGGCTTGGTAGGTTTAAGAATAGTTTTTGCTGT
ACTTTCTATAGTGAATAGAGTTAGGCAGGGATATTCACCATTATCGTTTCAGACCCACCTCCCAACCCCG
AGGGGACCCGACAGGCCCGAAGGAATAGAAGAAGAAGGTGGAGAGAGAGACAGAGACAGATCCATTCGAT
TAGTGAACGGATCGGCACTGCGTGCGCCAATTCTGCAGACAAATGGCAGTATTCATCCACAATTTTAAAA
GAAAAGGGGGGATTGGGGGGTACAGTGCAGGGGAAAGAATAGTAGACATAATAGCAACAGACATACAAAC
TAAAGAATTACAAAAACAAATTACAAAAATTCAAAATTTTCGGGTTTATTACAGGGACAGCAGAGATCCA
GTTTGGTTAGTACCGGGCCCGCTCTAGACATGTCCAATATGACCGCCATGTTGACATTGATTATTGACTA
GTTATTAATAGTAATCAATTACGGGGTCATTAGTTCATAGCCCATATATGGAGTTCCGCGTTACATAACT
TACGGTAAATGGCCCGCCTGGCTGACCGCCCAACGACCCCCGCCCATTGACGTCAATAATGACGTATGTT
CCCATAGTAACGCCAATAGGGACTTTCCATTGACGTCAATGGGTGGAGTATTTACGGTAAACTGCCCACT
TGGCAGTACATCAAGTGTATCATATGCCAAGTCCGCCCCCTATTGACGTCAATGACGGTAAATGGCCCGC
CTGGCATTATGCCCAGTACATGACCTTACGGGACTTTCCTACTTGGCAGTACATCTACGTATTAGTCATC
GCTATTACCATGGTGATGCGGTTTTGGCAGTACACCAATGGGCGTGGATAGCGGTTTGACTCACGGGGAT
TTCCAAGTCTCCACCCCATTGACGTCAATGGGAGTTTGTTTTGGCACCAAAATCAACGGGACTTTCCAAA
ATGTCGTAATAACCCCGCCCCGTTGACGCAAATGGGCGGTAGGCGTGTACGGTGGGAGGTCTATATAAGC
AGAGCTCGTTTAGTGAACCGTCAGAATTTTGTAATACGACTCACTATAGGGCGGCCGGGAATTCGTCGAC
TGGATCCGGTACCGAGGAGATCTGCCGCCGCGATCGCCGGCGCGCC
[729 nt withheld, positions 3337-4065]
ACGCGTACGCGGCCGCTCGAGCAGAAACTCATCTCAGAAGAGGATCTGGCAGCAAATGATATCCTGGATT
ACAAGGATGACGACGATAAGGTTTAAACCTAGGCGTAGCGGCCGCAAATTCCGCCCCTCTCCCTCCCCCC
CCCCTAACGTTACTGGCCGAAGCCGCTTGGAATAAGGCCGGTGTGCGTTTGTCTATATGTTATTTTCCAC
CATATTGCCGTCTTTTGGCAATGTGAGGGCCCGGAAACCTGGCCCTGTCTTCTTGACGAGCATTCCTAGG
GGTCTTTCCCCTCTCGCCAAAGGAATGCAAGGTCTGTTGAATGTCGTGAAGGAAGCAGTTCCTCTGGAAG
CTTCTTGAAGACAAACAACGTCTGTAGCGACCCTTTGCAGGCAGCGGAACCCCCCACCTGGCGACAGGTG
CCTCTGCGGCCAAAAGCCACGTGTATAAGATACACCTGCAAAGGCGGCACAACCCCAGTGCCACGTTGTG
AGTTGGATAGTTGTGGAAAGAGTCAAATGGCTCTCCTCAAGCGTATTCAACAAGGGGCTGAAGGATGCCC
AGAAGGTACCCCATTGTATGGGATCTGATCTGGGGCCTCGGTGCACATGCTTTACATGTGTTTAGTCGAG
GTTAAAAAAACGTCTAGGCCCCCCGAACCACGGGGACGTGGTTTTCCTTTGAAAAACACGATGATAATAT
GACCGAGTACAAGCCCACGGTGCGCCTCGCCACCCGCGACGACGTCCCCCGGGCAGTACGCACCCTCGCC
GCCGCGTTCGCCGACTACCCCGCCACGCGCCACACCGTCGATCCAGACCGCCACATCGAGCGGGTCACCG
AGCTGCAAGAACTCTTCCTCACGCGCGTCGGGCTCGACATCGGCAAGGTGTGGGTCGCGGACGACGGCGC
CGCGGTGGCGGTCTGGACCACGCCGGAGAGCGTCGAAGCGGGGGCGGTGTTCGCCGAGATCGGCCCGCGC
ATGGCCGAGTTGAGCGGTTCCCGGCTGGCCGCGCAGCAACAGATGGAAGGCCTCCTGGCGCCGCACCGGC
CCAAGGAGCCCGCGTGGTTCCTGGCCACCGTCGGCGTCTCGCCCGACCACCAGGGCAAGGGTCTGGGCAG
CGCCGTCGTGCTCCCCGGAGTGGAGGCGGCCGAGCGCGCCGGGGTGCCCGCCTTCCTGGAGACCTCCGCG
CCCCGCAACCTCCCCTTCTACGAGCGGCTCGGCTTCACCGTCACCGCCGACGTCGAGGTGCCCGAAGGAC
CGCGCACCTGGTGCATGACCCGCAAGCCCGGTGCCTGATGTACAAGTAGGATTCGTCGAGGGACCTAATA
ACTTCGTATAGCATACATTATACGAAGTTATACATGTTTAAGGGTTCCGGTTCCACTAGGTACAATTCGA
TATCAAGCTTATCGATAATCAACCTCTGGATTACAAAATTTGTGAAAGATTGACTGGTATTCTTAACTAT
GTTGCTCCTTTTACGCTATGTGGATACGCTGCTTTAATGCCTTTGTATCATGCTATTGCTTCCCGTATGG
CTTTCATTTTCTCCTCCTTGTATAAATCCTGGTTGCTGTCTCTTTATGAGGAGTTGTGGCCCGTTGTCAG
GCAACGTGGCGTGGTGTGCACTGTGTTTGCTGACGCAACCCCCACTGGTTGGGGCATTGCCACCACCTGT
CAGCTCCTTTCCGGGACTTTCGCTTTCCCCCTCCCTATTGCCACGGCGGAACTCATCGCCGCCTGCCTTG
CCCGCTGCTGGACAGGGGCTCGGCTGTTGGGCACTGACAATTCCGTGGTGTTGTCGGGGAAATCATCGTC
CTTTCCTTGGCTGCTCGCCTGTGTTGCCACCTGGATTCTGCGCGGGACGTCCTTCTGCTACGTCCCTTCG
GCCCTCAATCCAGCGGACCTTCCTTCCCGCGGCCTGCTGCCGGCTCTGCGGCCTCTTCCGCGTCTTCGCC
TTCGCCCTCAGACGAGTCGGATCTCCCTTTGGGCCGCCTCCCCGCATCGATACCGTCGACCTCGATCGAG
ACCTAGAAAAACATGGAGCAATCACAAGTAGCAATACAGCAGCTACCAATGCTGATTGTGCCTGGCTAGA
AGCACAAGAGGAGGAGGAGGTGGGTTTTCCAGTCACACCTCAGGTACCTTTAAGACCAATGACTTACAAG
GCAGCTGTAGATCTTAGCCACTTTTTAAAAGAAAAGGGGGGACTGGAAGGGCTAATTCACTCCCAACGAA
GACAAGATATCCTTGATCTGTGGATCTACCACACACAAGGCTACTTCCCTGATTGGCAGAACTACACACC
AGGGCCAGGGATCAGATATCCACTGACCTTTGGATGGTGCTACAAGCTAGTACCAGTTGAGCAAGAGAAG
GTAGAAGAAGCCAATGAAGGAGAGAACACCCGCTTGTTACACCCTGTGAGCCTGCATGGGATGGATGACC
CGGAGAGAGAAGTATTAGAGTGGAGGTTTGACAGCCGCCTAGCATTTCATCACATGGCCCGAGAGCTGCA
TCCGGACTGTACTGGGTCTCTCTGGTTAGACCAGATCTGAGCCTGGGAGCTCTCTGGCTAACTAGGGAAC
CCACTGCTTAAGCCTCAATAAAGCTTGCCTTGAGTGCTTCAAGTAGTGTGTGCCCGTCTGTTGTGTGACT
CTGGTAACTAGAGATCCCTCAGACCCTTTTAGTCAGTGTGGAAAATCTCTAGCAGCATGTGAGCAAAAGG
CCAGCAAAAGGCCAGGAACCGTAAAAAGGCCGCGTTGCTGGCGTTTTTCCATAGGCTCCGCCCCCCTGAC
GAGCATCACAAAAATCGACGCTCAAGTCAGAGGTGGCGAAACCCGACAGGACTATAAAGATACCAGGCGT
TTCCCCCTGGAAGCTCCCTCGTGCGCTCTCCTGTTCCGACCCTGCCGCTTACCGGATACCTGTCCGCCTT
TCTCCCTTCGGGAAGCGTGGCGCTTTCTCATAGCTCACGCTGTAGGTATCTCAGTTCGGTGTAGGTCGTT
CGCTCCAAGCTGGGCTGTGTGCACGAACCCCCCGTTCAGCCCGACCGCTGCGCCTTATCCGGTAACTATC
GTCTTGAGTCCAACCCGGTAAGACACGACTTATCGCCACTGGCAGCAGCCACTGGTAACAGGATTAGCAG
AGCGAGGTATGTAGGCGGTGCTACAGAGTTCTTGAAGTGGTGGCCTAACTACGGCTACACTAGAAGAACA
GTATTTGGTATCTGCGCTCTGCTGAAGCCAGTTACCTTCGGAAAAAGAGTTGGTAGCTCTTGATCCGGCA
AACAAACCACCGCTGGTAGCGGTGGTTTTTTTGTTTGCAAGCAGCAGATTACGCGCAGAAAAAAAGGATC
TCAAGAAGATCCTTTGATCTTTTCTACGGGGTCTGACGCTCAGTGGAACGAAAACTCACGTTAAGGGATT
TTGGTCATGATTACGCCCCGCCCTGCCACTCATCGCAGTACTGTTGTAATTCATTAAGCATTCTGCCGAC
ATGGAAGCCATCACAAACGGCATGATGAACCTGAATCGCCAGCGGCATCAGCACCTTGTCGCCTTGCGTA
TAATATTTGCCCATGGTGAAAACGGGGGCGAAGAAGTTGTCCATATTGGCCACGTTTAAATCAAAACTGG
TGAAACTCACCCAGGGATTGGCTGAGACGAAAAACATATTCTCAATAAACCCTTTAGGGAAATAGGCCAG
GTTTTCACCGTAACACGCCACATCTTGCGAATATATGTGTAGAAACTGCCGGAAATCGTCGTGGTATTCA
CTCCAGAGCGATGAAAACGTTTCAGTTTGCTCATGGAAAACGGTGTAACAAGGGTGAACACTATCCCATA
TCACCAGCTCACCGTCTTTCATTGCCATACGGAACTCCGGATGAGCATTCATCAGGCGGGCAAGAATGTG
AATAAAGGCCGGATAAAACTTGTGCTTATTTTTCTTTACGGTCTTTAAAAAGGCCGTAATATCCAGCTGA
ACGGTCTGGTTATAGGTACATTGAGCAACTGACTGAAATGCCTCAAAATGTTCTTTACGATGCCATTGGG
ATATATCAACGGTGGTATATCCAGTGATTTTTTTCTCCATACTCTTCCTTTTTCAATATTATTGAAGCAT
TTATCAGGGTTATTGTCTCATGAGCGGATACATATTTGAATGTATTTAGAAAAATAAACAAATAGGGGTC
CCGCGCACATTTCCCCGAAAAGTGCCACCTGAC
Features (pLannotate 1.2.2; 25 found; start..end, strand, type, name):
     31..83      -  misc_feature   bom (fragment): basis of mobility region from pBR322
    237..616     +  enhancer       CMV enhancer: human cytomegalovirus immediate early enhancer
    617..816     +  promoter       CMV promoter: human cytomegalovirus (CMV) immediate early promoter
    834..1014    +  LTR            5' LTR (truncated): truncated 5' long terminal repeat (LTR) from HIV-1
   1061..1186    +  misc_feature   HIV-1 Ψ: packaging signal of human immunodeficiency virus type 1
   1170..1508    +  CDS            HIV-1 gag (fragment): gag protein from human immunodeficiency virus 1; gag
   1683..1916    +  misc_feature   RRE: The Rev response element (RRE) of HIV-1 allows for Rev-dependent mRNA export from the nucleus to the cytoplasm.
   2293..2393    +  CDS            Rev (fragment): human immunodeficiency virus 1 (HIV-1) Rev protein; rev; enhances nuclear export of unspliced and incompletely spliced viral mRNAs
   2443..2560    +  misc_feature   cPPT/CTS: central polypurine tract and central termination sequence of HIV-1
   2643..3022    +  enhancer       CMV enhancer: human cytomegalovirus immediate early enhancer
   3024..3223    +  promoter       CMV promoter: human cytomegalovirus (CMV) immediate early promoter
   3252..3270    +  promoter       T7 promoter: promoter for bacteriophage T7 RNA polymerase
   3337..4065    +  CDS            RPS3 (sequence withheld): RS3_HUMAN - Experimental evidence at protein level: Swiss-Prot protein existence level 1. Involved in translation as a component of the 40S small ribosomal subunit (PubMed:8706699). Has endonuclease activity and plays a role in repair of damaged DNA (PubMed:7775413). Cleaves phosphodiester bonds of DNAs containing altered bases with broad specificity and cleaves supercoiled DNA more efficiently than relaxed DNA (PubMed:15707971). Displays high binding affinity for 7,8-dihydro- 8-oxoguanine (8-oxoG), a common DNA lesion caused by reactive oxygen species (ROS) (PubMed:14706345). Has also been sh
   4132..4156    +  CDS            3xFLAG (fragment): three tandem FLAG® epitope tags
   4300..4762    +  misc_feature   IRES: internal ribosome entry site (IRES) of the encephalomyocarditis virus (EMCV)
   4764..5363    +  CDS            PuroR: puromycin N-acetyltransferase; pac from Streptomyces alboniger; confers resistance to puromycin
   5393..5426    +  protein_bind   loxP: Cre-mediated recombination occurs in the 8-bp core sequence (GCATACAT). Cre recombinase
   5459..5482    +  misc_feature   MCS (fragment): pBluescript multiple cloning site
   5482..6070    +  misc_feature   WPRE: woodchuck hepatitis virus posttranscriptional regulatory element
   6071..6090    +  misc_feature   MCS (fragment): pBluescript multiple cloning site
   6092..6592    +  CDS            nef (fragment): NEF_HV1LA - Experimental evidence at protein level: Swiss-Prot protein existence level 1. Extracellular Nef protein targets CD4(+) T-lymphocytes for apoptosis by interacting with CXCR4 surface receptors. From Human immunodeficiency virus type 1 group M subtype B (isolate Lai) (HIV-1).
   6599..6779    +  LTR            5' LTR (truncated): truncated 5' long terminal repeat (LTR) from HIV-1
   6841..7429    -  rep_origin     ori: high-copy-number ColE1/pMB1/pBR322/pUC origin of replication
   7509..8165    -  CDS            cat: CAT_ECOLX - Experimental evidence at protein level: Swiss-Prot protein existence level 1. This enzyme is an effector of chloramphenicol resistance in bacteria. From Escherichia coli. This protein is used as a marker in many commonly used cloning vectors, such as pACYC184.
   8166..8257    -  promoter       AmpR promoter: bla
