>Addgene plasmid #127128 | pLENTI_RPS3 | addgene full sequence | sequence record 251584 | Addgene NGS Result
ATCCATTCGATTAGTGAACGGATCGGCACTGCGTGCGCCAATTCTGCAGACAAATGGCAGTATTCATCCA
CAATTTTAAAAGAAAAGGGGGGATTGGGGGGTACAGTGCAGGGGAAAGAATAGTAGACATAATAGCAACA
GACATACAAACTAAAGAATTACAAAAACAAATTACAAAAATTCAAAATTTTCGGGTTTATTACAGGGACA
GCAGAGATCCAGTTTGGTTAGTACCGGGCCCGCTCTAGACATGTCCAATATGACCGCCATGTTGACATTG
ATTATTGACTAGTTATTAATAGTAATCAATTACGGGGTCATTAGTTCATAGCCCATATATGGAGTTCCGC
GTTACATAACTTACGGTAAATGGCCCGCCTGGCTGACCGCCCAACGACCCCCGCCCATTGACGTCAATAA
TGACGTATGTTCCCATAGTAACGCCAATAGGGACTTTCCATTGACGTCAATGGGTGGAGTATTTACGGTA
AACTGCCCACTTGGCAGTACATCAAGTGTATCATATGCCAAGTCCGCCCCCTATTGACGTCAATGACGGT
AAATGGCCCGCCTGGCATTATGCCCAGTACATGACCTTACGGGACTTTCCTACTTGGCAGTACATCTACG
TATTAGTCATCGCTATTACCATGGTGATGCGGTTTTGGCAGTACACCAATGGGCGTGGATAGCGGTTTGA
CTCACGGGGATTTCCAAGTCTCCACCCCATTGACGTCAATGGGAGTTTGTTTTGGCACCAAAATCAACGG
GACTTTCCAAAATGTCGTAATAACCCCGCCCCGTTGACGCAAATGGGCGGTAGGCGTGTACGGTGGGAGG
TCTATATAAGCAGAGCTCGTTTAGTGAACCGTCAGAATTTTGTAATACGACTCACTATAGGGCGGCCGGG
AATTCGTCGACTGGATCCGGTACCGAGGAGATCTGCCGCCGCGATCGCCGGCGCGCC
[729 nt withheld, positions 968-1696]
ACGCGTACGCGGCCGCTCGAGCAGAAACTCATCTCAGAAGAGGATCTGGCAGCAAATGATATCCTGGATT
ACAAGGATGACGACGATAAGGTTTAAACCTAGGCGTAGCGGCCGCAAATTCCGCCCCTCTCCCTCCCCCC
CCCCTAACGTTACTGGCCGAAGCCGCTTGGAATAAGGCCGGTGTGCGTTTGTCTATATGTTATTTTCCAC
CATATTGCCGTCTTTTGGCAATGTGAGGGCCCGGAAACCTGGCCCTGTCTTCTTGACGAGCATTCCTAGG
GGTCTTTCCCCTCTCGCCAAAGGAATGCAAGGTCTGTTGAATGTCGTGAAGGAAGCAGTTCCTCTGGAAG
CTTCTTGAAGACAAACAACGTCTGTAGCGACCCTTTGCAGGCAGCGGAACCCCCCACCTGGCGACAGGTG
CCTCTGCGGCCAAAAGCCACGTGTATAAGATACACCTGCAAAGGCGGCACAACCCCAGTGCCACGTTGTG
AGTTGGATAGTTGTGGAAAGAGTCAAATGGCTCTCCTCAAGCGTATTCAACAAGGGGCTGAAGGATGCCC
AGAAGGTACCCCATTGTATGGGATCTGATCTGGGGCCTCGGTGCACATGCTTTACATGTGTTTAGTCGAG
GTTAAAAAAACGTCTAGGCCCCCCGAACCACGGGGACGTGGTTTTCCTTTGAAAAACACGATGATAATAT
GACCGAGTACAAGCCCACGGTGCGCCTCGCCACCCGCGACGACGTCCCCCGGGCAGTACGCACCCTCGCC
GCCGCGTTCGCCGACTACCCCGCCACGCGCCACACCGTCGATCCAGACCGCCACATCGAGCGGGTCACCG
AGCTGCAAGAACTCTTCCTCACGCGCGTCGGGCTCGACATCGGCAAGGTGTGGGTCGCGGACGACGGCGC
CGCGGTGGCGGTCTGGACCACGCCGGAGAGCGTCGAAGCGGGGGCGGTGTTCGCCGAGATCGGCCCGCGC
ATGGCCGAGTTGAGCGGTTCCCGGCTGGCCGCGCAGCAACAGATGGAAGGCCTCCTGGCGCCGCACCGGC
CCAAGGAGCCCGCGTGGTTCCTGGCCACCGTCGGCGTCTCGCCCGACCACCAGGGCAAGGGTCTGGGCAG
CGCCGTCGTGCTCCCCGGAGTGGAGGCGGCCGAGCGCGCCGGGGTGCCCGCCTTCCTGGAGACCTCCGCG
CCCCGCAACCTCCCCTTCTACGAGCGGCTCGGCTTCACCGTCACCGCCGACGTCGAGGTGCCCGAAGGAC
CGCGCACCTGGTGCATGACCCGCAAGCCCGGTGCCTGATGTACAAGTAGGATTCGTCGAGGGACCTAATA
ACTTCGTATAGCATACATTATACGAAGTTATACATGTTTAAGGGTTCCGGTTCCACTAGGTACAATTCGA
TATCAAGCTTATCGATAATCAACCTCTGGATTACAAAATTTGTGAAAGATTGACTGGTATTCTTAACTAT
GTTGCTCCTTTTACGCTATGTGGATACGCTGCTTTAATGCCTTTGTATCATGCTATTGCTTCCCGTATGG
CTTTCATTTTCTCCTCCTTGTATAAATCCTGGTTGCTGTCTCTTTATGAGGAGTTGTGGCCCGTTGTCAG
GCAACGTGGCGTGGTGTGCACTGTGTTTGCTGACGCAACCCCCACTGGTTGGGGCATTGCCACCACCTGT
CAGCTCCTTTCCGGGACTTTCGCTTTCCCCCTCCCTATTGCCACGGCGGAACTCATCGCCGCCTGCCTTG
CCCGCTGCTGGACAGGGGCTCGGCTGTTGGGCACTGACAATTCCGTGGTGTTGTCGGGGAAATCATCGTC
CTTTCCTTGGCTGCTCGCCTGTGTTGCCACCTGGATTCTGCGCGGGACGTCCTTCTGCTACGTCCCTTCG
GCCCTCAATCCAGCGGACCTTCCTTCCCGCGGCCTGCTGCCGGCTCTGCGGCCTCTTCCGCGTCTTCGCC
TTCGCCCTCAGACGAGTCGGATCTCCCTTTGGGCCGCCTCCCCGCATCGATACCGTCGACCTCGATCGAG
ACCTAGAAAAACATGGAGCAATCACAAGTAGCAATACAGCAGCTACCAATGCTGATTGTGCCTGGCTAGA
AGCACAAGAGGAGGAGGAGGTGGGTTTTCCAGTCACACCTCAGGTACCTTTAAGACCAATGACTTACAAG
GCAGCTGTAGATCTTAGCCACTTTTTAAAAGAAAAGGGGGGACTGGAAGGGCTAATTCACTCCCAACGAA
GACAAGATATCCTTGATCTGTGGATCTACCACACACAAGGCTACTTCCCTGATTGGCAGAACTACACACC
AGGGCCAGGGATCAGATATCCACTGACCTTTGGATGGTGCTACAAGCTAGTACCAGTTGAGCAAGAGAAG
GTAGAAGAAGCCAATGAAGGAGAGAACACCCGCTTGTTACACCCTGTGAGCCTGCATGGGATGGATGACC
CGGAGAGAGAAGTATTAGAGTGGAGGTTTGACAGCCGCCTAGCATTTCATCACATGGCCCGAGAGCTGCA
TCCGGACTGTACTGGGTCTCTCTGGTTAGACCAGATCTGAGCCTGGGAGCTCTCTGGCTAACTAGGGAAC
CCACTGCTTAAGCCTCAATAAAGCTTGCCTTGAGTGCTTCAAGTAGTGTGTGCCCGTCTGTTGTGTGACT
CTGGTAACTAGAGATCCCTCAGACCCTTTTAGTCAGTGTGGAAAATCTCTAGCAGCATGTGAGCAAAAGG
CCAGCAAAAGGCCAGGAACCGTAAAAAGGCCGCGTTGCTGGCGTTTTTCCATAGGCTCCGCCCCCCTGAC
GAGCATCACAAAAATCGACGCTCAAGTCAGAGGTGGCGAAACCCGACAGGACTATAAAGATACCAGGCGT
TTCCCCCTGGAAGCTCCCTCGTGCGCTCTCCTGTTCCGACCCTGCCGCTTACCGGATACCTGTCCGCCTT
TCTCCCTTCGGGAAGCGTGGCGCTTTCTCATAGCTCACGCTGTAGGTATCTCAGTTCGGTGTAGGTCGTT
CGCTCCAAGCTGGGCTGTGTGCACGAACCCCCCGTTCAGCCCGACCGCTGCGCCTTATCCGGTAACTATC
GTCTTGAGTCCAACCCGGTAAGACACGACTTATCGCCACTGGCAGCAGCCACTGGTAACAGGATTAGCAG
AGCGAGGTATGTAGGCGGTGCTACAGAGTTCTTGAAGTGGTGGCCTAACTACGGCTACACTAGAAGAACA
GTATTTGGTATCTGCGCTCTGCTGAAGCCAGTTACCTTCGGAAAAAGAGTTGGTAGCTCTTGATCCGGCA
AACAAACCACCGCTGGTAGCGGTGGTTTTTTTGTTTGCAAGCAGCAGATTACGCGCAGAAAAAAAGGATC
TCAAGAAGATCCTTTGATCTTTTCTACGGGGTCTGACGCTCAGTGGAACGAAAACTCACGTTAAGGGATT
TTGGTCATGATTACGCCCCGCCCTGCCACTCATCGCAGTACTGTTGTAATTCATTAAGCATTCTGCCGAC
ATGGAAGCCATCACAAACGGCATGATGAACCTGAATCGCCAGCGGCATCAGCACCTTGTCGCCTTGCGTA
TAATATTTGCCCATGGTGAAAACGGGGGCGAAGAAGTTGTCCATATTGGCCACGTTTAAATCAAAACTGG
TGAAACTCACCCAGGGATTGGCTGAGACGAAAAACATATTCTCAATAAACCCTTTAGGGAAATAGGCCAG
GTTTTCACCGTAACACGCCACATCTTGCGAATATATGTGTAGAAACTGCCGGAAATCGTCGTGGTATTCA
CTCCAGAGCGATGAAAACGTTTCAGTTTGCTCATGGAAAACGGTGTAACAAGGGTGAACACTATCCCATA
TCACCAGCTCACCGTCTTTCATTGCCATACGGAACTCCGGATGAGCATTCATCAGGCGGGCAAGAATGTG
AATAAAGGCCGGATAAAACTTGTGCTTATTTTTCTTTACGGTCTTTAAAAAGGCCGTAATATCCAGCTGA
ACGGTCTGGTTATAGGTACATTGAGCAACTGACTGAAATGCCTCAAAATGTTCTTTACGATGCCATTGGG
ATATATCAACGGTGGTATATCCAGTGATTTTTTTCTCCATACTCTTCCTTTTTCAATATTATTGAAGCAT
TTATCAGGGTTATTGTCTCATGAGCGGATACATATTTGAATGTATTTAGAAAAATAAACAAATAGGGGTT
CCGCGCACATTTCCCCGAAAAGTGCCACCTGACGTCGACGGATCGGGAGATCTCCCGATCCCCTATGGTG
CACTCTCAGTACAATCTGCTCTGATGCCGCATAGTTAAGCCAGTATCTGCTCCCTGCTTGTGTGTTGGAG
GTCGCTGAGTAGTGCGCGAGCAAAATTTAAGCTACAACAAGGCAAGGCTTGACCGACAATTGCATGAAGA
ATCTGCTTAGGGTTAGGCGTTTTGCGCTGCTTCGCGATGTACGGGCCAGATATCGCGTTGACATTGATTA
TTGACTAGTTATTAATAGTAATCAATTACGGGGTCATTAGTTCATAGCCCATATATGGAGTTCCGCGTTA
CATAACTTACGGTAAATGGCCCGCCTGGCTGACCGCCCAACGACCCCCGCCCATTGACGTCAATAATGAC
GTATGTTCCCATAGTAACGCCAATAGGGACTTTCCATTGACGTCAATGGGTGGAGTATTTACGGTAAACT
GCCCACTTGGCAGTACATCAAGTGTATCATATGCCAAGTACGCCCCCTATTGACGTCAATGACGGTAAAT
GGCCCGCCTGGCATTATGCCCAGTACATGACCTTATGGGACTTTCCTACTTGGCAGTACATCTACGTATT
AGTCATCGCTATTACCATGGTGATGCGGTTTTGGCAGTACATCAATGGGCGTGGATAGCGGTTTGACTCA
CGGGGATTTCCAAGTCTCCACCCCATTGACGTCAATGGGAGTTTGTTTTGGCACCAAAATCAACGGGACT
TTCCAAAATGTCGTAACAACTCCGCCCCATTGACGCAAATGGGCGGTAGGCGTGTACGGTGGGAGGTCTA
TATAAGCAGCGCGTTTTGCCTGTACTGGGTCTCTCTGGTTAGACCAGATCTGAGCCTGGGAGCTCTCTGG
CTAACTAGGGAACCCACTGCTTAAGCCTCAATAAAGCTTGCCTTGAGTGCTTCAAGTAGTGTGTGCCCGT
CTGTTGTGTGACTCTGGTAACTAGAGATCCCTCAGACCCTTTTAGTCAGTGTGGAAAATCTCTAGCAGTG
GCGCCCGAACAGGGACTTGAAAGCGAAAGGGAAACCAGAGGAGCTCTCTCGACGCAGGACTCGGCTTGCT
GAAGCGCGCACGGCAAGAGGCGAGGGGCGGCGACTGGTGAGTACGCCAAAAATTTTGACTAGCGGAGGCT
AGAAGGAGAGAGATGGGTGCGAGAGCGTCAGTATTAAGCGGGGGAGAATTAGATCGCGATGGGAAAAAAT
TCGGTTAAGGCCAGGGGGAAAGAAAAAATATAAATTAAAACATATAGTATGGGCAAGCAGGGAGCTAGAA
CGATTCGCAGTTAATCCTGGCCTGTTAGAAACATCAGAAGGCTGTAGACAAATACTGGGACAGCTACAAC
CATCCCTTCAGACAGGATCAGAAGAACTTAGATCATTATATAATACAGTAGCAACCCTCTATTGTGTGCA
TCAAAGGATAGAGATAAAAGACACCAAGGAAGCTTTAGACAAGATAGAGGAAGAGCAAAACAAAAGTAAG
ACCACCGCACAGCAAGCGGCCGGCCGCTGATCTTCAGACCTGGAGGAGGAGATATGAGGGACAATTGGAG
AAGTGAATTATATAAATATAAAGTAGTAAAAATTGAACCATTAGGAGTAGCACCCACCAAGGCAAAGAGA
AGAGTGGTGCAGAGAGAAAAAAGAGCAGTGGGAATAGGAGCTTTGTTCCTTGGGTTCTTGGGAGCAGCAG
GAAGCACTATGGGCGCAGCGTCAATGACGCTGACGGTACAGGCCAGACAATTATTGTCTGGTATAGTGCA
GCAGCAGAACAATTTGCTGAGGGCTATTGAGGCGCAACAGCATCTGTTGCAACTCACAGTCTGGGGCATC
AAGCAGCTCCAGGCAAGAATCCTGGCTGTGGAAAGATACCTAAAGGATCAACAGCTCCTGGGGATTTGGG
GTTGCTCTGGAAAACTCATTTGCACCACTGCTGTGCCTTGGAATGCTAGTTGGAGTAATAAATCTCTGGA
ACAGATTTGGAATCACACGACCTGGATGGAGTGGGACAGAGAAATTAACAATTACACAAGCTTAATACAC
TCCTTAATTGAAGAATCGCAAAACCAGCAAGAAAAGAATGAACAAGAATTATTGGAATTAGATAAATGGG
CAAGTTTGTGGAATTGGTTTAACATAACAAATTGGCTGTGGTATATAAAATTATTCATAATGATAGTAGG
AGGCTTGGTAGGTTTAAGAATAGTTTTTGCTGTACTTTCTATAGTGAATAGAGTTAGGCAGGGATATTCA
CCATTATCGTTTCAGACCCACCTCCCAACCCCGAGGGGACCCGACAGGCCCGAAGGAATAGAAGAAGAAG
GTGGAGAGAGAGACAGAGACAG
Features (pLannotate 1.2.2; 25 found; start..end, strand, type, name):
     74..191     +  misc_feature   cPPT/CTS: central polypurine tract and central termination sequence of HIV-1
    274..653     +  enhancer       CMV enhancer: human cytomegalovirus immediate early enhancer
    655..854     +  promoter       CMV promoter: human cytomegalovirus (CMV) immediate early promoter
    883..901     +  promoter       T7 promoter: promoter for bacteriophage T7 RNA polymerase
    968..1696    +  CDS            RPS3 (sequence withheld): RS3_HUMAN - Experimental evidence at protein level: Swiss-Prot protein existence level 1. Involved in translation as a component of the 40S small ribosomal subunit (PubMed:8706699). Has endonuclease activity and plays a role in repair of damaged DNA (PubMed:7775413). Cleaves phosphodiester bonds of DNAs containing altered bases with broad specificity and cleaves supercoiled DNA more efficiently than relaxed DNA (PubMed:15707971). Displays high binding affinity for 7,8-dihydro- 8-oxoguanine (8-oxoG), a common DNA lesion caused by reactive oxygen species (ROS) (PubMed:14706345). Has also been sh
   1763..1787    +  CDS            3xFLAG (fragment): three tandem FLAG® epitope tags
   1931..2393    +  misc_feature   IRES: internal ribosome entry site (IRES) of the encephalomyocarditis virus (EMCV)
   2395..2994    +  CDS            PuroR: puromycin N-acetyltransferase; pac from Streptomyces alboniger; confers resistance to puromycin
   3024..3057    +  protein_bind   loxP: Cre-mediated recombination occurs in the 8-bp core sequence (GCATACAT). Cre recombinase
   3090..3113    +  misc_feature   MCS (fragment): pBluescript multiple cloning site
   3113..3701    +  misc_feature   WPRE: woodchuck hepatitis virus posttranscriptional regulatory element
   3702..3721    +  misc_feature   MCS (fragment): pBluescript multiple cloning site
   3723..4223    +  CDS            nef (fragment): NEF_HV1LA - Experimental evidence at protein level: Swiss-Prot protein existence level 1. Extracellular Nef protein targets CD4(+) T-lymphocytes for apoptosis by interacting with CXCR4 surface receptors. From Human immunodeficiency virus type 1 group M subtype B (isolate Lai) (HIV-1).
   4230..4410    +  LTR            5' LTR (truncated): truncated 5' long terminal repeat (LTR) from HIV-1
   4472..5060    -  rep_origin     ori: high-copy-number ColE1/pMB1/pBR322/pUC origin of replication
   5140..5796    -  CDS            cat: CAT_ECOLX - Experimental evidence at protein level: Swiss-Prot protein existence level 1. This enzyme is an effector of chloramphenicol resistance in bacteria. From Escherichia coli. This protein is used as a marker in many commonly used cloning vectors, such as pACYC184.
   5797..5901    -  promoter       AmpR promoter: bla
   5960..6012    -  misc_feature   bom (fragment): basis of mobility region from pBR322
   6166..6545    +  enhancer       CMV enhancer: human cytomegalovirus immediate early enhancer
   6546..6745    +  promoter       CMV promoter: human cytomegalovirus (CMV) immediate early promoter
   6763..6943    +  LTR            5' LTR (truncated): truncated 5' long terminal repeat (LTR) from HIV-1
   6990..7115    +  misc_feature   HIV-1 Ψ: packaging signal of human immunodeficiency virus type 1
   7099..7437    +  CDS            HIV-1 gag (fragment): gag protein from human immunodeficiency virus 1; gag
   7612..7845    +  misc_feature   RRE: The Rev response element (RRE) of HIV-1 allows for Rev-dependent mRNA export from the nucleus to the cytoplasm.
   8222..24      +  CDS            Rev (fragment) (across the origin): human immunodeficiency virus 1 (HIV-1) Rev protein; rev; enhances nuclear export of unspliced and incompletely spliced viral mRNAs
