[The description below was written by a language model from this plasmid's Addgene catalogue record and pLannotate feature annotations shown in this document.]
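Description:
pLENTI_RPS3 is an HIV-1-based lentiviral transfer plasmid of about 8.3 kb, built on the pLenti_C_Myc_DDK_IRES_Puro backbone and carrying the human RPS3 coding sequence, which encodes the 40S small ribosomal subunit protein uS3. In bacteria it replicates from a high-copy ColE1/pUC-type origin and is selected with chloramphenicol through a cat gene driven by the bla (AmpR) promoter. The two annotated sequence records, one from the depositor and one from repository sequencing, are the same length and list the same features in the same order, differing only in where numbering starts.

The viral genome is transcribed from a CMV enhancer/promoter fused to a truncated 5' LTR, an arrangement that allows Tat-independent production of genomic RNA in packaging cells. It is followed by the Ψ packaging signal with a gag fragment, the Rev response element for nuclear export of the unspliced RNA, and the cPPT/CTS, which aids nuclear import of the reverse-transcribed genome. An internal CMV enhancer/promoter (with a T7 promoter just downstream) drives RPS3. A short FLAG-type match lies shortly after the coding sequence, consistent with the C-terminal Myc-DDK tag implied by the backbone name, although the Myc epitope itself is not annotated and the cloning sites are not recorded. An EMCV IRES then allows puromycin N-acetyltransferase to be translated from the same transcript, so puromycin-resistant transduced cells should also express the transgene. A single loxP site, a WPRE to enhance transcript expression, a nef fragment and a truncated 3' LTR complete the cassette.

The construct is suited to making stable mammalian cell lines expressing RPS3. The associated publication concerns the rescue of ubiquitinated 40S subunits from stalled ribosomes.
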