Addgene plasmid #127128: pLENTI_RPS3
Depositing lab: Thomas Tuschl. Depositing organization: Rockefeller University. Publication: The G3BP1-Family-USP10 Deubiquitinase Complex Rescues Ubiquitinated 40S Subunits of Ribosomes Stalled in Translation from Lysosomal Degradation. Meyer C, Garzia A, Morozov P, Molina H, Tuschl T. Mol Cell. 2020 Mar 19;77(6):1193-1205.e5. doi: 10.1016/j.molcel.2019.12.024. Epub 2020 Jan 24. PubMed 31981475.
Backbone
  Vector backbone: pLenti_C_Myc_DDK_IRES_Puro
  Vector type: Lentiviral
Growth in bacteria
  Bacterial resistance: Chloramphenicol, 25 μg/mL
  Growth temperature: 37°C
  Growth strain: NEB Stable
  Copy number: Unknown
Gene/Insert
  Gene/Insert name: RPS3
  Species: H. sapiens (human)
  Entrez Gene: RPS3 (a.k.a. S3, uS3)
  Cloning method: Restriction Enzyme; 5′ cloning site Unknown (unknown if destroyed); 3′ cloning site Unknown (unknown if destroyed)
Terms and licenses: Academic/Nonprofit Terms; Industry Terms: Not Available to Industry
How to cite: pLENTI_RPS3 was a gift from Thomas Tuschl (Addgene plasmid # 127128 ; http://n2t.net/addgene:127128 ; RRID:Addgene_127128)
